>Addgene plasmid #79967 | pMA7 | depositor full sequence | sequence record 149930 | pMA7 sequence 6163 bps
CCTGATACAGATTAAATCAGAACGCAGAAGCGGTCTGATAAAACAGAATTTGCCTGGCGGCAGTAGCGCG
GTGGTCCCACCTGACCCCATGCCGAACTCAGAAGTGAAACGCCGTAGCGCCGATGGTAGTGTGGGGTCTC
CCCATGCGAGAGTAGGGAACTGCCAGGCATCAAATAAAACGAAAGGCTCAGTCGAAAGACTGGGCCTTTC
GTTTTATCTGTTGTTTGTCGGTGAACGCTCTCCTGAGTAGGACAAATCCGCCGGGAGCGGATTTGAACGT
TGCGAAGCAACGGCCCGGAGGGTGGCGGGCAGGACGCCCGCCATAAACTGCCAGGCATCAAATTAAGCAG
AAGGCCATCCTGACGGATGGCCTTTTTGCGTTTCTACAAACTCTTTTGTTTATTTTTCTAAATACATTCA
AATATGTATCCGCTCATGAGACAATAACCCTGATAAATGCTTCAATAATATTGAAAAAGGAAGAGTATGA
GTATTCAACATTTCCGTGTCGCCCTTATTCCCTTTTTTGCGGCATTTTGCCTTCCTGTTTTTGCTCACCC
AGAAACGCTGGTGAAAGTAAAAGATGCTGAAGATCAGTTGGGTGCACGAGTGGGTTACATCGAACTGGAT
CTCAACAGCGGTAAGATCCTTGAGAGTTTTCGCCCCGAAGAACGTTTTCCAATGATGAGCACTTTTAAAG
TTCTGCTATGTGGCGCGGTATTATCCCGTGTTGACGCCGGGCAAGAGCAACTCGGTCGCCGCATACACTA
TTCTCAGAATGACTTGGTTGAGTACTCACCAGTCACAGAAAAGCATCTTACGGATGGCATGACAGTAAGA
GAATTATGCAGTGCTGCCATAACCATGAGTGATAACACTGCGGCCAACTTACTTCTGACAACGATCGGAG
GACCGAAGGAGCTAACCGCTTTTTTGCACAACATGGGGGATCATGTAACTCGCCTTGATCGTTGGGAACC
GGAGCTGAATGAAGCCATACCAAACGACGAGCGTGACACCACGATGCCTGTAGCAATGGCAACAACGTTG
CGCAAACTATTAACTGGCGAACTACTTACTCTAGCTTCCCGGCAACAATTAATAGACTGGATGGAGGCGG
ATAAAGTTGCAGGACCACTTCTGCGCTCGGCCCTTCCGGCTGGCTGGTTTATTGCTGATAAATCTGGAGC
CGGTGAGCGTGGGTCTCGCGGTATCATTGCAGCACTGGGGCCAGATGGTAAGCCCTCCCGTATCGTAGTT
ATCTACACGACGGGGAGTCAGGCAACTATGGATGAACGAAATAGACAGATCGCTGAGATAGGTGCCTCAC
TGATTAAGCATTGGTAACTGTCAGACCAAGTTTACTCATATATACTTTAGATTGATT
[125 nt withheld, positions 1388-1512]
C
[141 nt withheld, positions 1514-1654]
CCTTTGACGTTGGAGTCCACGTTCTTTAATAGTGGACTCTTGTTCCAAACTTGAACAACACTCAACCCTA
TCTCGGGCTATTCTTTTGATTTATAAGGGATTTTGCCGATTTCGGCCTATTGGTTAAAAAATGAGCTGAT
TTAACAAAAATTTAACGCGAATTTTAACAAAATATTAACGTTTACAATTTAAAAGGATCTAGGTGAAGAT
CCTTTTTGATAATCTCATGACCAAAATCCCTTAACGTGAGTTTTCGTTCCACTGAGCGTCAGACCCCGTA
GAAAAGATCAAAGGATCTTCTTGAGATCCTTTTTTTCTGCGCGTAATCTGCTGCTTGCAAACAAAAAAAC
CACCGCTACCAGCGGTGGTTTGTTTGCCGGATCAAGAGCTACCAACTCTTTTTCCGAAGGTAACTGGCTT
CAGCAGAGCGCAGATACCAAATACTGTCCTTCTAGTGTAGCCGTAGTTAGGCCACCACTTCAAGAACTCT
GTAGCACCGCCTACATACCTCGCTCTGCTAATCCTGTTACCAGTGGCTGCTGCCAGTGGCGATAAGTCGT
GTCTTACCGGGTTGGACTCAAGACGATAGTTACCGGATAAGGCGCAGCGGTCGGGCTGAACGGGGGGTTC
GTGCACACAGCCCAGCTTGGAGCGAACGACCTACACCGAACTGAGATACCTACAGCGTGAGCTATGAGAA
AGCGCCACGCTTCCCGAAGGGAGAAAGGCGGACAGGTATCCGGTAAGCGGCAGGGTCGGAACAGGAGAGC
GCACGAGGGAGCTTCCAGGGGGAAACGCCTGGTATCTTTATAGTCCTGTCGGGTTTCGCCACCTCTGACT
TGAGCGTCGATTTTTGTGATGCTCGTCAGGGGGGCGGAGCCTATGGAAAAACGCCAGCAACGCGGCCTTT
TTACGGTTCCTGGCCTTTTGCTGGCCTTTTGCTCACATGTTCTTTCCTGCGTTATCCCCTGATTCTGTGG
ATAACCGTATTACCGCCTTTGAGTGAGCTGATACCGCTCGCCGCAGCCGAACGACCGAGCGCAGCGAGTC
AGTGAGCGAGGAAGCGGAAGAGCGCCTGATGCGGTATTTTCTCCTTACGCATCTGTGCGGTATTTCACAC
CGCATAGGGTCATGGCTGCGCCCCGACACCCGCCAACACCCGCTGACGCGCCCTGACGGGCTTGTCTGCT
CCCGGCATCCGCTTACAGACAAGCTGTGACCGTCTCCGGGAGCTGCATGTGTCAGAGGTTTTCACCGTCA
TCACCGAAACGCGCGAGGCAGCAAGGAGATGGCGCCCAACAGTCCCCCGGCCACGGGGCCTGCCACCATA
CCCACGCCGAAACAAGCGCTCATGAGCCCGAAGTGGCGAGCCCGATCTTCCCCATCGGTGATGTCGGCGA
TATAGGCGCCAGCAACCGCACCTGTGGCGCCGGTGATGCCGGCCACGATGCGTCCGGCGTAGAGGATCTG
CTCATGTTTGACAGCTTATCATCGATGCATAATGTGCCTGTCAAATGGACGAAGCAGGGATTCTGCAAAC
CCTATGCTACTCCGTCAAGCCGTCAATTGTCTGATTCGTTACCAATTATGACAACTTGACGGCTACATCA
TTCACTTTTTCTTCACAACCGGCACGGAACTCGCTCGGGCTGGCCCCGGTGCATTTTTTAAATACCCGCG
AGAAATAGAGTTGATCGTCAAAACCAACATTGCGACCGACGGTGGCGATAGGCATCCGGGTGGTGCTCAA
AAGCAGCTTCGCCTGGCTGATACGTTGGTCCTCGCGCCAGCTTAAGACGCTAATCCCTAACTGCTGGCGG
AAAAGATGTGACAGACGCGACGGCGACAAGCAAACATGCTGTGCGACGCTGGCGATATCAAAATTGCTGT
CTGCCAGGTGATCGCTGATGTACTGACAAGCCTCGCGTACCCGATTATCCATCGGTGGATGGAGCGACTC
GTTAATCGCTTCCATGCGCCGCAGTAACAATTGCTCAAGCAGATTTATCGCCAGCAGCTCCGAATAGCGC
CCTTCCCCTTGCCCGGCGTTAATGATTTGCCCAAACAGGTCGCTGAAATGCGGCTGGTGCGCTTCATCCG
GGCGAAAGAACCCCGTATTGGCAAATATTGACGGCCAGTTAAGCCATTCATGCCAGTAGGCGCGCGGACG
AAAGTAAACCCACTGGTGATACCATTCGCGAGCCTCCGGATGACGACCGTAGTGATGAATCTCTCCTGGC
GGGAACAGCAAAATATCACCCGGTCGGCAAACAAATTCTCGTCCCTGATTTTTCACCACCCCCTGACCGC
GAATGGTGAGATTGAGAATATAACCTTTCATTCCCAGCGGTCGGTCGATAAAAAAATCGAGATAACCGTT
GGCCTCAATCGGCGTTAAACCCGCCACCAGATGGGCATTAAACGAGTATCCCGGCAGCAGGGGATCATTT
TGCGCTTCAGCCATACTTTTCATACTCCCGCCATTCAGAGAAGAAACCAATTGTCCATATTGCATCAGAC
ATTGCCGTCACTGCGTCTTTTACTGGCTCTTCTCGCTAACCAAACCGGTAACCCCGCTTATTAAAAGCAT
TCTGTAACAAAGCGGGACCAAAGCCATGACAAAAACGCGTAACAAAAGTGTCTATAATCACGGCAGAAAA
GTCCACATTGATTATTTGCACGGCGTCACACTTTGCTATGCCATAGCATTTTTATCCATAAGATTAGCGG
ATCCTACCTGACGCTTTTTATCGCAACTCTCTACTGTTTCTCCATACCCGTTTTTTTGGGCTAGCAGGAG
GAATTCACCATGGGTACTGCACTCGCAACGCTGGCTGGGAAGCTGGCTGAACGTGTCGGCATGGATTCTG
TCGACCCACAGGAACTGATCACCACTCTTCGCCAGACGGCATTTAAAGGTGATGCCAGCGATGCGCAGTT
CATCGCATTACTGATCGTTGCCAACCAGTACGGCCTTAATCCGTGGACGAAAGAAATTTACGCCTTTCCT
GATAAGCAGAATGGCATCGTTCCGGTGGTGGGCGTTGATGGCTGGTCCCGCATCATCAATGAAAACCAGC
AGTTTGATGGCATGGACTTTGAGCAGGACAATGAATCCTGTACATGCCGGATTTACCGCAAGGACCGTAA
TCATCCGATCTGCGTTACCGAATGGATGGATGAATGCCGCCGCGAACCATTCAAAACTCGCGAAGGCAGA
GAAATCACGGGGCCGTGGCAGTCGCATCCCAAACGGATGTTACGTCATAAAGCCATGATTCAGTGTGCCC
GTCTGGCCTTCGGATTTGCTGGTATCTATGACAAGGATGAAGCCGAGCGCATTGTCGAAAATACTGCATA
CACTGCAGAACGTCAGCCGGAACGCGACATCACTCCGGTTAACGATGAAACCATGCAGGAGATTAACACT
CTGCTGATCGCCCTGGATAAAACATGGGATGACGACTTATTGCCGCTCTGTTCCCAGATATTTCGCCGCG
ACATTCGTGCATCGTCAGAACTGACACAGGCCGAAGCAGTAAAAGCTCTTGGATTCCTGAAACAGAAAGC
CGCAGAGCAGAAGGTGGCAGCATGAAGTCGGTGTGGAGTGAAACGATGAAGAAAAATCGCGCTTTTTTGA
AGTGGGCAGGGGGCAAGTATCCCCTGCTTGATGATATTAAACGGCATTTGCCCAAGGGCGAATGTCTGGT
TGAGCCTTTTGTAGGTGCCGGGTCGGTGTTTCTCAACACCGACTTTTCTCGTTATATCCTTGCCGATATC
AATAGCGACCTGATCAGTCTCTATAACATTGTGAAGATGCGTACTGATGAGTACGTACAGGCCGCACGCG
AGCTGTTTGTTCCCGAAACAAATTGCGCCGAGGTTTACTATCAGTTCCGCGAAGAGTTCAACAAAAGCCA
GGATCCGTTCCGTCGGGCGGTACTGTTTTTATATTTGAACCGCTACGGTTACAACGGCCTGTGTCGTTAC
AATCTGCGCGGTGAGTTTAACGTGCCGTTCGGCCGCTACAAAAAACCCTATTTCCCGGAAGCAGAGTTGT
ATCACTTCGCTGAAAAAGCGCAGAATGCCTTTTTCTATTGTGAGTCTTACGCCGATAGCATGGCGCGCGC
AGATGATGCATCCGTCGTCTATTGCGATCCGCCTTATGCACCGCTGTCTGCGACCGCCAACTTTACGGCG
TATCACACAAACAGTTTTACGCTTGAACAACAAGCGCATCTGGCGGAGATCGCCGAAGGTCTGGTTGAGC
GCCATATTCCAGTGCTGATCTCCAATCACGATACGATGTTAACGCGTGAGTGGTATCAGCGCGCAAAATT
GCATGTCGTCAAAGTTCGACGCAGTATAAGCAGCAACGGCGGCACACGTAAAAAGGTGGACGAACTGCTG
GCTTTGTACAAACCAGGAGTCGTTTCACCCGCGAAAAAATAATAAGCTTGGCTGTTTTGGCGGATGAGAG
AAGATTTTCAGCCTGATACAGATTAAATC
Features (pLannotate 1.2.2; 15 found; start..end, strand, type, name):
     52..167     +  ncRNA          5S rRNA: Accession: RF00001 - 5S ribosomal RNA
    171..257     +  terminator     rrnB T1 terminator: Escherichia coli rrnB; transcription terminator T1 from the E. coli rrnB gene
    349..376     +  terminator     rrnB T2 terminator: transcription terminator T2 from the E. coli rrnB gene
    395..486     +  promoter       AmpR promoter: bla
    487..1347    +  CDS            AmpR: β-lactamase; bla; confers resistance to ampicillin, carbenicillin, and related antibiotics
   1389..1844    +  rep_origin     f1 ori (sequence partly withheld): f1 bacteriophage origin of replication; arrow indicates direction of (+) strand synthesis
   1955..2543    +  rep_origin     ori: high-copy-number ColE1/pMB1/pBR322/pUC origin of replication
   2729..2780    -  misc_feature   bom (fragment): basis of mobility region from pBR322
   2896..2936    -  CDS            rop (fragment): Rop protein, which maintains plasmids at low copy number; rop
   2935..3122    -  CDS            TcR (fragment): tetracycline efflux protein; tet; confers resistance to tetracycline
   3132..3150    +  promoter       tet promoter (fragment): E. coli promoter for tetracycline efflux protein gene
   3240..4118    -  CDS            araC: L-arabinose regulatory protein; araC
   4145..4429    +  promoter       araBAD promoter: araBAD; promoter of the L-arabinose operon of E. coli; the araC regulatory gene is transcribed in the opposite direction (Guzman et al., 1995)
   4468..5249    +  CDS            Beta (fragment): single-stranded DNA binding recombinase in the λ Red system; bet; mediates pairing of a single-stranded DNA with a complementary target
   5270..6103    +  CDS            dam: DMA_ECOLI - Experimental evidence at protein level: Swiss-Prot protein existence level 1. Methylates DNA within the sequence GATC and protects the DNA from cleavage by the restriction endonuclease MboI. Although it shares sequence specificity with a number of type II restriction endonucleases and methylases, it is thought to act in postreplication mismatch repair rather than as a part of a restriction modification system. May also play a role in DNA replication. From Escherichia coli (strain K12).
