[The description below was written by a language model from this plasmid's Addgene catalogue record and pLannotate feature annotations shown in this document.]
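Description:
pMA7 is a bacterial expression plasmid built on the pBAD24 backbone for arabinose-inducible co-expression of two proteins used in oligonucleotide-mediated genome engineering of Escherichia coli. It is 6,163 bp in total and is maintained under ampicillin selection through the β-lactamase gene and its native promoter. Replication relies on a ColE1/pMB1-type origin. The annotation tool labels this origin generically as high copy, whereas the catalogue lists the plasmid as low copy. An f1 phage origin is also present, along with short non-functional remnants of the pBR322 bom, rop and tetracycline-resistance regions inherited from the backbone.

The payload is a two-gene cassette downstream of the araBAD promoter, with the divergently transcribed araC regulator providing tight repression in the absence of L-arabinose and induction when it is added. The first open reading frame encodes λ Red Beta, the single-stranded DNA annealing protein that pairs synthetic oligonucleotides with their complementary genomic target at the replication fork. It is annotated as a fragment, although it spans nearly the full expected length. The second encodes E. coli K-12 Dam, the DNA adenine methylase that modifies GATC sites. The two genes appear to be arranged as an operon, followed by the rrnB T1 and T2 terminators.

According to the associated publication title, transient overexpression of Dam enables efficient, mobile genome engineering with fewer off-target mutations. The general rationale is that excess Dam temporarily disrupts strand discrimination by methyl-directed mismatch repair, so oligo-introduced changes escape correction without a permanent repair-deficient background. Because both functions are plasmid-borne, this transient-mutator MAGE (TM-MAGE) capability can be transferred into different host strains.
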