Addgene plasmid #79967: pMA7
Purpose: TM-MAGE strain
Depositing lab: Morten Sommer. Depositing organization: Danmarks Tekniske Universitet. Publication: Transient overexpression of DNA adenine methylase enables efficient and mobile genome engineering with reduced off-target effects. Lennen RM, Nilsson Wallin AI, Pedersen M, Bonde M, Luo H, Herrgard MJ, Sommer MO. Nucleic Acids Res. 2016 Feb 29;44(4):e36. doi: 10.1093/nar/gkv1090. Epub 2015 Oct 22. PubMed 26496947.
Backbone
  Vector backbone: pBAD24
  Backbone size w/o insert (bp): 4542
  Total vector size (bp): 6163
  Vector type: Bacterial Expression, Synthetic Biology
Growth in bacteria
  Bacterial resistance: Ampicillin, 100 μg/mL
  Growth temperature: 37°C
  Growth strain: DH5alpha
  Copy number: Low Copy
Gene/Insert 1
  Gene/Insert name: Lambda Red recombinase beta subunit (alt name: beta)
  Species: Escherichia coli (EcNR1)
  Promoter: pBAD
  Cloning method: Ligation Independent Cloning
  Sequencing primers: 5′ GTAACAAAGCGGGACCAAAG
Gene/Insert 2
  Gene/Insert name: DNA adenine methylase (alt name: dam)
  Species: Escherichia coli K-12 MG1655
  Promoter: pBAD
  Cloning method: Ligation Independent Cloning
  Sequencing primers: 5′ ACGACTTATTGCCGCTCTGT
Terms and licenses: Academic/Nonprofit Terms; Industry Terms: Not Available to Industry
How to cite: pMA7 was a gift from Morten Sommer (Addgene plasmid # 79967 ; http://n2t.net/addgene:79967 ; RRID:Addgene_79967)
