>Addgene plasmid #79967 | pMA7 | addgene partial sequence | sequence record 158472 | ARA_promoter-F 5'-ctgacgctttttatcgcaactctctactg-3'
ATTCACCATGGGTACTGCACTCGCAACGCTGGCTGGGAAGCTGGCTGAACGTGTCGGCATGGATTCTGTC
GACCCACAGGAACTGATCACCACTCTTCGCCAGACGGCATTTAAAGGTGATGCCAGCGATGCGCAGTTCA
TCGCATTACTGATCGTTGCCAACCAGTACGGCCTTAATCCGTGGACGAAAGAAATTTACGCCTTTCCTGA
TAAGCAGAATGGCATCGTTCCGGTGGTGGGCGTTGATGGCTGGTCCCGCATCATCAATGAAAACCAGCAG
TTTGATGGCATGGACTTTGAGCAGGACAATGAATCCTGTACATGCCGGATTTACCGCAAGGACCGTAATC
ATCCGATCTGCGTTACCGAATGGATGGATGAATGCCGCCGCGAACCATTCAAAACTCGCGAAGGCAGAGA
AATCACGGGGCCGTGGCAGTCGCATCCCAAACGGATGTTACGTCATAAAGCCATGATTCAGTGTGCCCGT
CTGGCCTTCGGATTTGCTGGTATCTATGACAAGGATGAAGCCGAGCGCATTGTCGAAAATACTGCATACA
CTGCAGAACGTCAGCCGGAACGCGACATCACTCCGGTTAACGATGAAACCATGCAGGAGATTAACACTCT
GCTGATCGCCCTGGATAAAACATGGGATGACGACTTATTGCCGCTCTGTTCCCAGATATTTCGCCGCGAC
ATTCGTGCATCGTCAGAACTGACACAGGCCGAAGCAGTAAAAGCTCTTGGATTCCTGAAACAGAAAGCCG
CAGAGCAGAAGGTGGCAGCATGAAGTCGGTGTGGAGTGAAACGATGA
