>Addgene plasmid #79967 | pMA7 | addgene partial sequence | sequence record 158474 | pTrcHis-R 5'-cttctgcgttctgatttaatctg-3'
AACAGCCAAGCTTATTATTTTTTCGCGGGTGAAACGACTCCTGGTTTGTACAAAGCCAGCAGTTCGTCCA
CCTTTTTACGTGTGCCGCCGTTGCTGCTTATACTGCGTCGAACTTTGACGACATGCAATTTTGCGCGCTG
ATACCACTCACGCGTTAACATCGTATCGTGATTGGAGATCAGCACTGGAATATGGCGCTCAACCAGACCT
TCGGCGATCTCCGCCAGATGCGCTTGTTGTTCAAGCGTAAAACTGTTTGTGTGATACGCCGTAAAGTTGG
CGGTCGCAGACAGCGGTGCATAAGGCGGATCGCAATAGACGACGGATGCATCATCTGCGCGCGCCATGCT
ATCGGCGTAAGACTCACAATAGAAAAAGGCATTCTGCGCTTTTTCAGCGAAGTGATACAACTCTGCTTCC
GGGAAATAGGGTTTTTTGTAGCGGCCGAACGGCACGTTAAACTCACCGCGCAGATTGTAACGACACAGGC
CGTTGTAACCGTAGCGGTTCAAATATAAAAACAGTACCGCCCGACGGAACGGATCCTGGCTTTTGTTGAA
CTCTTCGCGGAACTGATAGTAAACCTCGGCGCAATTTGTTTCGGGAACAAACAGCTCGCGTGCGGCCTGT
ACGTACTCATCAGTACGCATCTTCACAATGTTATAGAGACTGATCAGGTCGCTATTGATATCGGCAAGGA
TATAACGAGAAAAGTCGGTGTTGAGAAACACCGACCCGGCACCTACAAAAGGCTCAACCAGACATTCGCC
CTTGGGCAAATGCCGTTTAATATCATCAAGCAGGGGATACTTGCCCCCTGCCCACTTCAAAA
